Addgene plasmid #214229: pDSG602
Purpose: BAC target plasmid
Depositing lab: Uri Alon. Depositing organization: Weizmann Institute of Science. Publication: A synthetic differentiation circuit in Escherichia coli for suppressing mutant takeover. Glass DS, Bren A, Vaisbourd E, Mayo A, Alon U. Cell. 2024 Jan 31:S0092-8674(24)00061-8. doi: 10.1016/j.cell.2024.01.024. PubMed 38320549.
Backbone
  Vector backbone: pBAC
  Vector type: Bacterial Expression, Synthetic Biology
Growth in bacteria
  Bacterial resistance: Chloramphenicol, 25 μg/mL
  Growth temperature: 37°C
  Growth strain: DH5alpha
  Copy number: Low Copy
Gene/Insert
  Gene/Insert name: AraC, folA, trpC
Resource information
  A portion of this plasmid was derived from a plasmid made by: pNR239 (Addgene #79576)
Terms and licenses: Academic/Nonprofit Terms; Industry Terms: Not Available to Industry
How to cite: pDSG602 was a gift from Uri Alon (Addgene plasmid # 214229 ; http://n2t.net/addgene:214229 ; RRID:Addgene_214229)
