[The description below was written by a language model from this plasmid's Addgene catalogue record and pLannotate feature annotations shown in this document.]
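Description:
pDSG602 is a 10.3 kb bacterial artificial chromosome (BAC) built on a pBAC backbone for use in Escherichia coli, catalogued as a bacterial expression and synthetic biology vector and described as a "BAC target plasmid". It is maintained at low copy by the F-plasmid replication and partitioning machinery: oriV and ori2 (oriS), the RepE initiator, the incC incompatibility region, and the sopA/sopB/sopC partitioning system, which distributes copies stably to daughter cells. A fragment of the F-plasmid resolvase gene resD and a short RSF origin fragment are also annotated, both apparently remnants of construction. Selection is by chloramphenicol, through a cat gene under its own promoter.

The payload is an arabinose-regulated cassette flanked by BioBrick prefix and suffix sequences and by transcription terminators. araC is transcribed divergently from the araBAD promoter, which lies upstream of two coding sequences on the same strand. The first is a dihydrofolate reductase gene, listed in the catalogue as folA but annotated by sequence as the plasmid R388-type trimethoprim-resistance DHFR. The second is E. coli trpC, encoding the bifunctional TrpC/TrpF enzyme of tryptophan biosynthesis. A his operon terminator follows. This layout suggests that both genes are co-expressed on arabinose induction, linking trimethoprim tolerance and tryptophan prototrophy to a single controllable locus.

The plasmid comes from work on a synthetic differentiation circuit in E. coli designed to suppress mutant takeover. The record does not say what acts on the BAC as a "target", and no recombinase sites are annotated. Part of the plasmid was derived from an earlier deposited plasmid, pNR239.
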