Features (pLannotate 1.2.2; 19 found; start..end, strand, type, name):
      1..879     -  CDS            araC: L-arabinose regulatory protein; araC
    906..1190    +  promoter       araBAD promoter: araBAD; promoter of the L-arabinose operon of E. coli; the araC regulatory gene is transcribed in the opposite direction (Guzman et al., 1995)
   1294..1530    +  CDS            TpR: E. coli plasmid-associated dihydrofolate reductase; dhfrIIb from plasmid R388; confers resistance to trimethoprim
   1758..3116    +  CDS            trpC: TRPC_ECOLI - Also known as trpF. Experimental evidence at protein level: Swiss-Prot protein existence level 1. Bifunctional enzyme that catalyzes two sequential steps of tryptophan biosynthetic pathway. The first reaction is catalyzed by the isomerase, coded by the TrpF domain; the second reaction is catalyzed by the synthase, coded by the TrpC domain. From Escherichia coli (strain K12).
   3253..3273    +  misc_feature   BioBrick suffix: universal suffix for all parts
   3274..3331    +  terminator     his operon terminator: This putative transcriptin terminator from the E. coli his operon has a 2-bp deletion introduced during synthesis. Its efficiency has not been determined.
   3350..3417    -  rep_origin     RSF ori (fragment): Plasmids containing the RSF 1030 origin of replication can be propagated in E. coli cells that contain additional plasmids with compatible origins.
   3426..4082    -  CDS            cat: CAT_ECOLX - Experimental evidence at protein level: Swiss-Prot protein existence level 1. This enzyme is an effector of chloramphenicol resistance in bacteria. From Escherichia coli. This protein is used as a marker in many commonly used cloning vectors, such as pACYC184.
   4083..4185    -  promoter       cat promoter: promoter of the E. coli cat gene encoding chloramphenicol acetyltransferase
   4301..4645    +  CDS            resD (fragment): REDF_ECOLI - Also known as D. Protein inferred from homology: Swiss-Prot protein existence level 3. Acts as a repressor of transcription and as a site-specific resolvase that cleaves at the RfsF site. From Escherichia coli (strain K12).
   5043..5657    +  rep_origin     oriV: origin of replication for the bacterial F plasmid
   5733..5952    +  rep_origin     ori2: secondary origin of replication for the bacterial F plasmid; also known as oriS
   6043..6798    +  CDS            repE: replication initiation protein for the bacterial F plasmid; repE
   6801..7051    +  misc_feature   incC: incC; incompatibility region of the bacterial F plasmid
   7377..8552    +  CDS            sopA: partitioning protein for the bacterial F plasmid; sopA
   8552..9520    +  CDS            sopB: SOPB_ECOLI - Also known as B. Experimental evidence at protein level: Swiss-Prot protein existence level 1. Control of plasmid partitioning; required to recognize the cis-acting. Binds specifically with the DNA segment containing the sopC region. SopB is trans-acting. From Escherichia coli (strain K12).
   9596..10027   +  misc_feature   sopC (fragment): sopC; centromere-like partitioning region of the bacterial F plasmid
  10256..10299   -  terminator     bacterial terminator: putative bacterial transcription terminator
  10302..10323   +  misc_feature   BioBrick prefix: BioBrick prefix for parts that do not start with "ATG"
>Addgene plasmid #214229 | pDSG602 | addgene full sequence | sequence record 430073 | Addgene NGS Result
TTATGACAACTTGACGGCTACATCATTCACTTTTTCTTCACAACCGGCACGGAACTCGCTCGGGCTGGCC
CCGGTGCATTTTTTAAATACCCGCGAGAAATAGAGTTGATCGTCAAAACCAACATTGCGACCGACGGTGG
CGATAGGCATCCGGGTGGTGCTCAAAAGCAGCTTCGCCTGGCTGATACGTTGGTCCTCGCGCCAGCTTAA
GACGCTAATCCCTAACTGCTGGCGGAAAAGATGTGACAGACGCGACGGCGACAAGCAAACATGCTGTGCG
ACGCTGGCGATATCAAAATTGCTGTCTGCCAGGTGATCGCTGATGTACTGACAAGCCTCGCGTACCCGAT
TATCCATCGGTGGATGGAGCGACTCGTTAATCGCTTCCATGCGCCGCAGTAACAATTGCTCAAGCAGATT
TATCGCCAGCAGCTCCGAATAGCGCCCTTCCCCTTGCCCGGCGTTAATGATTTGCCCAAACAGGTCGCTG
AAATGCGGCTGGTGCGCTTCATCCGGGCGAAAGAACCCCGTATTGGCAAATATTGACGGCCAGTTAAGCC
ATTCATGCCAGTAGGCGCGCGGACGAAAGTAAACCCACTGGTGATACCATTCGCGAGCCTCCGGATGACG
ACCGTAGTGATGAATCTCTCCTGGCGGGAACAGCAAAATATCACCCGGTCGGCAAACAAATTCTCGTCCC
TGATTTTTCACCACCCCCTGACCGCGAATGGTGAGATTGAGAATATAACCTTTCATTCCCAGCGGTCGGT
CGATAAAAAAATCGAGATAACCGTTGGCCTCAATCGGCGTTAAACCCGCCACCAGATGGGCATTAAACGA
GTATCCCGGCAGCAGGGGATCATTTTGCGCTTCAGCCATACTTTTCATACTCCCGCCATTCAGAGAAGAA
ACCAATTGTCCATATTGCATCAGACATTGCCGTCACTGCGTCTTTTACTGGCTCTTCTCGCTAACCAAAC
CGGTAACCCCGCTTATTAAAAGCATTCTGTAACAAAGCGGGACCAAAGCCATGACAAAAACGCGTAACAA
AAGTGTCTATAATCACGGCAGAAAAGTCCACATTGATTATTTGCACGGCGTCACACTTTGCTATGCCATA
GCATTTTTATCCATAAGATTAGCGGATCCTACCTGACGCTTTTTATCGCAACTCTCTACTGTTTCTCCAT
ACCCGTTTTTTTGGGCTAGCTACTAGAGAACTTTTCGGATCAAGCTATGAAGGACGCAAAGAGGGAACTA
AACACTTTACTAGAGAAAGAGGAGAAATACTAGATGGGTCAAAGTAGCGATGAAGCCAACGCTCCCGTTG
CAGGGCAGTTTGCGCTTCCCCTGAGTGCCACCTTTGGCTTAGGGGATCGCGTACGCAAGAAATCTGGTGC
CGCTTGGCAGGGTCAAGTCGTCGGTTGGTATTGCACAAAACTCACTCCTGAAGGCTATGCGGTCGAGTCC
GAATCCCACCCAGGCTCAGTGCAAATTTATCCTGTGGCTGCACTTGAACGTGTGGCCTAATAACTCGGTA
CCAAATTCCAGAAAAGAGGCCTCCCGAAAGGGGGGCCTTTTTTCGTTTTGGTCCGCATCCACCTGTGCGG
ACCTCGGTACCAAATTCCAGAAAAGAGACGCTTTCGAGCGTCTTTTTTCGTTTTGGTCCATCGAGTGGCG
CGCTTAGTTCCTCGTTTTCTCTCGTTGGAAGAAGAAGAAACGAGAAACTAAATACTAGAGTCACACAGGA
CTACTAGATGATGCAAACCGTTTTAGCGAAAATCGTCGCAGACAAGGCGATTTGGGTAGAAGCCCGCAAA
CAGCAGCAACCGCTGGCCAGTTTTCAGAATGAGGTTCAGCCGAGCACGCGACATTTTTATGATGCGCTAC
AGGGTGCGCGCACGGCGTTTATTCTGGAGTGCAAGAAAGCGTCGCCGTCAAAAGGCGTGATCCGTGATGA
TTTCGATCCAGCACGCATTGCCGCCATTTATAAACATTACGCTTCGGCAATTTCGGTGCTGACTGATGAG
AAATATTTTCAGGGGAGCTTTAATTTCCTCCCCATCGTCAGCCAAATCGCCCCGCAGCCGATTTTATGTA
AAGACTTCATTATCGACCCTTACCAGATCTATCTGGCGCGCTATTACCAGGCCGATGCCTGCTTATTAAT
GCTTTCAGTACTGGATGACGACCAATATCGCCAGCTTGCCGCCGTCGCTCACAGTCTGGAGATGGGGGTG
CTGACCGAAGTCAGTAATGAAGAGGAACAGGAGCGCGCCATTGCATTGGGAGCAAAGGTCGTTGGCATCA
ACAACCGCGATCTGCGTGATTTGTCGATTGATCTCAACCGTACCCGCGAGCTTGCGCCGAAACTGGGGCA
CAACGTGACGGTAATCAGCGAATCCGGCATCAATACTTACGCTCAGGTGCGCGAGTTAAGCCACTTCGCT
AACGGTTTTCTGATTGGTTCGGCGTTGATGGCCCATGACGATTTGCACGCCGCCGTGCGCCGGGTGTTGC
TGGGTGAGAATAAAGTATGTGGCCTGACGCGTGGGCAAGATGCTAAAGCAGCTTATGACGCGGGCGCGAT
TTACGGTGGGTTGATTTTTGTTGCGACATCACCGCGTTGCGTCAACGTTGAACAGGCGCAGGAAGTGATG
GCTGCGGCACCGTTGCAGTATGTTGGCGTGTTCCGCAATCACGATATTGCCGATGTGGTGGACAAAGCTA
AGGTGTTATCGCTGGCGGCAGTGCAACTGCATGGTAATGAAGAACAGCTGTATATCGATACGCTGCGTGA
AGCTCTGCCAGCACATGTTGCCATCTGGAAAGCATTAAGCGTCGGTGAAACCCTGCCCGCCCGCGAGTTT
CAGCACGTTGATAAATATGTTTTAGACAACGGCCAGGGTGGAAGCGGGCAACGTTTTGACTGGTCACTAT
TAAATGGTCAATCGCTTGGCAACGTTCTGCTGGCGGGGGGCTTAGGCGCAGATAACTGCGTGGAAGCGGC
ACAAACCGGCTGCGCCGGACTTGATTTTAATTCTGCTGTAGAGTCGCAACCGGGCATCAAAGACGCACGT
CTTTTGGCCTCGGTTTTCCAGACGCTGCGCGCATATTAATAACTCGGTACCAAAGACGAACAATAAGACG
CTGAAAAGCGTCTTTTTTCGTTTTGGTCCTTTGAAGTTTAGGGGATAGTCCAATTATTGAAGGCCTCCCT
AACGGGGGGCCTTTTTTTGTTTCTGGTCTCCCTACTAGTAGCGGCCGCTGCAGTCCGGCAAAAAAGGGCA
AGGTGTCACCACCCTGCCCTTTTTCTTTAAAACCGAAAAGATTACTTCGCGTTATGCAGGCTTCCTCGCT
CACTGACTCGCTGCGCTCGGTCGTTCGGCTGCGGCGAGCGGTATCAGCTCACTCAAAGGGTCTTACGCCC
CGCCCTGCCACTCATCGCAGTACTGTTGTAATTCATTAAGCATTCTGCCGACATGGAAGCCATCACAAAC
GGCATGATGAACCTGAATCGCCAGCGGCATCAGCACCTTGTCGCCTTGCGTATAATATTTGCCCATGGTG
AAAACGGGGGCGAAGAAGTTGTCCATATTGGCCACGTTTAAATCAAAACTGGTGAAACTCACCCAGGGAT
TGGCTGAGACGAAAAACATATTCTCAATAAACCCTTTAGGGAAATAGGCCAGGTTTTCACCGTAACACGC
CACATCTTGCGAATATATGTGTAGAAACTGCCGGAAATCGTCGTGGTATTCACTCCAGAGCGATGAAAAC
GTTTCAGTTTGCTCATGGAAAACGGTGTAACAAGGGTGAACACTATCCCATATCACCAGCTCACCGTCTT
TCATTGCCATACGAAATTCCGGATGAGCATTCATCAGGCGGGCAAGAATGTGAATAAAGGCCGGATAAAA
CTTGTGCTTATTTTTCTTTACGGTCTTTAAAAAGGCCGTAATATCCAGCTGAACGGTCTGGTTATAGGTA
CATTGAGCAACTGACTGAAATGCCTCAAAATGTTCTTTACGATGCCATTGGGATATATCAACGGTGGTAT
ATCCAGTGATTTTTTTCTCCATTTTAGCTTCCTTAGCTCCTGAAAATCTCGATAACTCAAAAAATACGCC
CGGTAGTGATCTTATTTCATTATGGTGAAAGTTGGAACCTCTTACGTGCCGATCAACGTCTCATTTTCGC
CAAAAGTTGGCCCAGGGCTTCCCGGTATCAACAGGGACACCAGGATTTATTTATTCTGCGAAGTGATCTT
CCGTCACAGGTATTTATTCGCGATAAGCTCATGGAGCGGCGTAACCGTCGCACAGGAAGGACAGAGAAAG
CGCGGATCTGGGAAGTGACGGACAGAACGGTCAGGACCTGGATTGGGGAGGCGGTTGCCGCCGCTGCTGC
TGACGGTGTGACGTTCTCTGTTCCGGTCACACCACATACGTTCCGCCATTCCTATGCGATGCACATGCTG
TATGCCGGTATACCGCTGAAAGTTCTGCAAAGCCTGATGGGACATAAGTCCATCAGTTCAACGGAAGTCT
ACACGAAGGTTTTTGCGCTGGATGTGGCTGCCCGGCACCGGGTGCAGTTTGCGATGCCGGAGTCTGATGC
GGTTGCGATGCTGAAACAATTATCCTGAGAATAAATGCCTTGGCCTTTATATGGAAATGTGGAACTGAGT
GGATATGCTGTTTTTGTCTGTTAAACAGAGAAGCTGGCTGTTATCCACTGAGAAGCGAACGAAACAGTCG
GGAAAATCTCCCATTATCGTAGAGATCCGCATTATTAATCTCAGGAGCCTGTGTAGCGTTTATAGGAAGT
AGTGTTCTGTCATGATGCCTGCAAGCGGTAACGAAAACGATTTGAATATGCCTTCAGGAACAATAGAAAT
CTTCGTGCGGTGTTACGTTGAAGTGGAGCGGATTATGTCAGCAATGGACAGAACAACCTAATGAACACAG
AACCATGATGTGGTCTGTCCTTTTACAGCCAGTAGTGCTCGCCGCAGTCGAGCGACAGGGCGAAGCCCTC
GGCTGGTTGCCCTCGCCGCTGGGCTGGCGGCCGTCTATGGCCCTGCAAACGCGCCAGAAACGCCGTCGAA
GCCGTGTGCGAGACACCGCGGCCGGCCGCCGGCGTTGTGGATACCTCGCGGAAAACTTGGCCCTCACTGA
CAGATGAGGGGCGGACGTTGACACTTGAGGGGCCGACTCACCCGGCGCGGCGTTGACAGATGAGGGGCAG
GCTCGATTTCGGCCGGCGACGTGGAGCTGGCCAGCCTCGCAAATCGGCGAAAACGCCTGATTTTACGCGA
GTTTCCCACAGATGATGTGGACAAGCCTGGGGATAAGTGCCCTGCGGTATTGACACTTGAGGGGCGCGAC
TACTGACAGATGAGGGGCGCGATCCTTGACACTTGAGGGGCAGAGTGCTGACAGATGAGGGGCGCACCTA
TTGACATTTGAGGGGCTGTCCACAGGCAGAAAATCCAGCATTTGCAAGGGTTTCCGCCCGTTTTTCGGCC
ACCGCTAACCTGTCTTTTAACCTGCTTTTAAACCAATATTTATAAACCTTGTTTTTAACCAGGGCTGCGC
CCTGTGCGCGTGACCGCGCACGCCGAAGGGGGGTGCCCCCCCTTCTCGAACCCTCCCGGTCGAGTGAGCG
AGGAAGCACCAGGGAACAGCACTTATATATTCTGCTTACACACGATGCCTGAAAAAACTTCCCTTGGGGT
TATCCACTTATCCACGGGGATATTTTTATAATTATTTTTTTTATAGTTTTTAGATCTTCTTTTTTAGAGC
GCCTTGTAGGCCTTTATCCATGCTGGTTCTAGAGAAGGTGTTGTGACAAACTGCCCTTTCAGTGTGACAA
ATCACCCTCAAATGACAGTCCTGTCTGTGACAAATTGCCCTTAACCCTGTGACAAATTGCCCTCAGAAGA
AGCTGTTTTTTCACAAAGTTATCCCTGCTTATTGACTCTTTTTTATTTAGTGTGACAATCTAAAAACTTG
TCACACTTCACATGGATCTGTCATGGCGGAAACAGCGGTTATCAATCACAAGAAACGTAAAAATAGCCCG
CGAATCGTCCAGTCAAACGACCTCACTGAGGCGGCATATAGTCTCTCCCGGGATCAAAAACGTATGCTGT
ATCTGTTCGTTGACCAGATCAGAAAATCTGATGGCACCCTACAGGAACATGACGGTATCTGCGAGATCCA
TGTTGCTAAATATGCTGAAATATTCGGATTGACCTCTGCGGAAGCCAGTAAGGATATACGGCAGGCATTG
AAGAGTTTCGCGGGGAAGGAAGTGGTTTTTTATCGCCCTGAAGAGGATGCCGGCGATGAAAAAGGCTATG
AATCTTTTCCTTGGTTTATCAAACGTGCGCACAGTCCATCCAGAGGGCTTTACAGTGTACATATCAACCC
ATATCTCATTCCCTTCTTTATCGGGTTACAGAACCGGTTTACGCAGTTTCGGCTTAGTGAAACAAAAGAA
ATCACCAATCCGTATGCCATGCGTTTATACGAATCCCTGTGTCAGTATCGTAAGCCGGATGGCTCAGGCA
TCGTCTCTCTGAAAATCGACTGGATCATAGAGCGTTACCAGCTGCCTCAAAGTTACCAGCGTATGCCTGA
CTTCCGCCGCCGCTTCCTGCAGGTCTGTGTTAATGAGATCAACAGCAGAACTCCAATGCGCCTCTCATAC
ATTGAGAAAAAGAAAGGCCGCCAGACGACTCATATCGTATTTTCCTTCCGCGATATCACTTCCATGACGA
CAGGATAGTCTGAGGGTTATCTGTCACAGATTTGAGGGTGGTTCGTCACATTTGTTCTGACCTACTGAGG
GTAATTTGTCACAGTTTTGCTGTTTCCTTCAGCCTGCATGGATTTTCTCATACTTTTTGAACTGTAATTT
TTAAGGAAGCCAAATTTGAGGGCAGTTTGTCACAGTTGATTTCCTTCTCTTTCCCTTCGTCATGTGACTT
GATATCGGGGGTTAGTTCGTCATCATTGATGAGGGTTGATTATCACAGTTTATTACTCTGAATTGGCTAT
CCGCGTGTGTACCTCTACCTGGAGTTTTTCCCACGGTGGATATTTCTTCTTGCGCTGAGCGTAAGAGCTA
TCTGACAGAACAGTTCTTCTTTGCTTCCTCGCCAGTTCGCTCGCTATGCTCGGTTACACGGCTGCGGCGA
GCGCTAGTGATAATAAGTGACTGAGGTATGTGCTCTTCTTATCTCCTTTTGTAGTGTTGCTCTTATTTTA
AACAACTTTGCGGTTTTTTGATGACTTTGCGATTTTGTTGTTGCTTTGCAGTAAATTGCAAGATTTAATA
AAAAAACGCAAAGCAATGATTAAAGGATGTTCAGAATGAAACTCATGGAAACACTTAACCAGTGCATAAA
CGCTGGTCATGAAATGACGAAGGCTATCGCCATTGCACAGTTTAATGATGACAGCCCGGAAGCGAGGAAA
ATAACCCGGCGCTGGAGAATAGGTGAAGCAGCGGATTTAGTTGGGGTTTCTTCTCAGGCTATCAGAGATG
CCGAGAAAGCAGGGCGACTACCGCACCCGGATATGGAAATTCGAGGACGGGTTGAGCAACGTGTTGGTTA
TACAATTGAACAAATTAATCATATGCGTGATGTGTTTGGTACGCGATTGCGACGTGCTGAAGACGTATTT
CCACCGGTGATCGGGGTTGCTGCCCATAAAGGTGGCGTTTACAAAACCTCAGTTTCTGTTCATCTTGCTC
AGGATCTGGCTCTGAAGGGGCTACGTGTTTTGCTCGTGGAAGGTAACGACCCCCAGGGAACAGCCTCAAT
GTATCACGGATGGGTACCAGATCTTCATATTCATGCAGAAGACACTCTCCTGCCTTTCTATCTTGGGGAA
AAGGACGATGTCACTTATGCAATAAAGCCCACTTGCTGGCCGGGGCTTGACATTATTCCTTCCTGTCTGG
CTCTGCACCGTATTGAAACTGAGTTAATGGGCAAATTTGATGAAGGTAAACTGCCCACCGATCCACACCT
GATGCTCCGACTGGCCATTGAAACTGTTGCTCATGACTATGATGTCATAGTTATTGACAGCGCGCCTAAC
CTGGGTATCGGCACGATTAATGTCGTATGTGCTGCTGATGTGCTGATTGTTCCCACGCCTGCTGAGTTGT
TTGACTACACCTCCGCACTGCAGTTTTTCGATATGCTTCGTGATCTGCTCAAGAACGTTGATCTTAAAGG
GTTCGAGCCTGATGTACGTATTTTGCTTACCAAATACAGCAATAGTAATGGCTCTCAGTCCCCGTGGATG
GAGGAGCAAATTCGGGATGCCTGGGGAAGCATGGTTCTAAAAAATGTTGTACGTGAAACGGATGAAGTTG
GTAAAGGTCAGATCCGGATGAGAACTGTTTTTGAACAGGCCATTGATCAACGCTCTTCAACTGGTGCCTG
GAGAAATGCTCTTTCTATTTGGGAACCTGTCTGCAATGAAATTTTCGATCGTCTGATTAAACCACGCTGG
GAGATTAGATAATGAAGCGTGCGCCTGTTATTCCAAAACATACGCTCAATACTCAACCGGTTGAAGATAC
TTCGTTATCGACACCAGCTGCCCCGATGGTGGATTCGTTAATTGCGCGCGTAGGAGTAATGGCTCGCGGT
AATGCCATTACTTTGCCTGTATGTGGTCGGGATGTGAAGTTTACTCTTGAAGTGCTCCGGGGTGATAGTG
TTGAGAAGACCTCTCGGGTATGGTCAGGTAATGAACGTGACCAGGAGCTGCTTACTGAGGACGCACTGGA
TGATCTCATCCCTTCTTTTCTACTGACTGGTCAACAGACACCGGCGTTCGGTCGAAGAGTATCTGGTGTC
ATAGAAATTGCCGATGGGAGTCGCCGTCGTAAAGCTGCTGCACTTACCGAAAGTGATTATCGTGTTCTGG
TTGGCGAGCTGGATGATGAGCAGATGGCTGCATTATCCAGATTGGGTAACGATTATCGCCCAACAAGTGC
TTATGAACGTGGTCAGCGTTATGCAAGCCGATTGCAGAATGAATTTGCTGGAAATATTTCTGCGCTGGCT
GATGCGGAAAATATTTCACGTAAGATTATTACCCGCTGTATCAACACCGCCAAATTGCCTAAATCAGTTG
TTGCTCTTTTTTCTCACCCCGGTGAACTATCTGCCCGGTCAGGTGATGCACTTCAAAAAGCCTTTACAGA
TAAAGAGGAATTACTTAAGCAGCAGGCATCTAACCTTCATGAGCAGAAAAAAGCTGGGGTGATATTTGAA
GCTGAAGAAGTTATCACTCTTTTAACTTCTGTGCTTAAAACGTCATCTGCATCAAGAACTAGTTTAAGCT
CACGACATCAGTTTGCTCCTGGAGCGACAGTATTGTATAAGGGCGATAAAATGGTGCTTAACCTGGACAG
GTCCCGTGTTCCAACTGAGTGTATAGAGAAAATTGAGGCCATTCTTAAGGAACTTGAAAAGCCAGCACCC
TGATGCGACCACGTTTTAGTCTACGTTTATCTGTCTTTACTTAATGTCCTTTGTTACAGGCCAGAAAGCA
TAACTGGCCTGAATATTCTCTCTGGGCCCACTGTTCCACTTGTATCGTCGGTCTGATAATCAGACTGGGA
CCACGGTCCCACTCGTATCGTCGGTCTGATTATTAGTCTGGGACCACGGTCCCACTCGTATCGTCGGTCT
GATAATCAGACTGGGACCACGGTCCCACTCGTATCGTCGGTCTGATTATTAGTCTGGGACCATGGTCCCA
CTCGTATCGTCGGTCTGATTATTAGTCTGGGACCACGGTCCCACTCGTATCGTCGGTCTGATTATTAGTC
TGGAACCACGGTCCCACTCGTATCGTCGGTCTGATTATTAGTCTGGGACCACGGTCCCACTCGTATCGTC
GGTCTGATTATTAGTCTGGGACCACGATCCCACTCGTGTTGTCGGTCTGATTATCGGTCTGGGACCACGG
TCCCACTTGTATTGTCGATCAGACTATCAGCGTGAGACTACGATTCCATCAATGCCTGTCAAGGGCAAGT
ATTGACATGTGACCGGCTAGCGTCAGTTTCACCTGTTTTACGTAAAAACCCGCTTCGGCGGGTTTTTACT
TTTGGTCATCGAGTGATTACAAAGCTTCCATGGTGCCACCTGACGTCTAAGAAACCATTATTATCATGAC
ATTAACCTATAAAAATAGGCGTATCACGAGGCAGAATTTCAGATAAAAAAAATCCTTAGCTTTCGCTAAG
GATGATTTCTGGAATTCGCGGCCGCTTCTAGAG
